Addgene plasmid #51191: pET21a-Orf2
Depositing lab: Christopher Voigt. Depositing organization: University of California, San Francisco (UCSF). Publication: Genomic mining of prokaryotic repressors for orthogonal logic gates. Stanton BC, Nielsen AA, Tamsir A, Clancy K, Peterson T, Voigt CA. Nat Chem Biol. 2013 Dec 8. doi: 10.1038/nchembio.1411. PubMed 24316737.
Backbone
  Vector backbone: pET21a
  Vector type: Bacterial Expression, Synthetic Biology
Growth in bacteria
  Bacterial resistance: Ampicillin, 100 μg/mL
  Growth temperature: 37°C
  Growth strain: DH10B
  Copy number: High Copy
Gene/Insert
  Gene/Insert name: Orf2
  Species: Streptomyces griseus
  Insert size (bp): 870
  Promoter: T7
  Tag / fusion protein: 6x-his (N terminal on backbone)
  Cloning method: Unknown
  Sequencing primers: 5′ T7 short
Terms and licenses: Academic/Nonprofit Terms; Industry Terms: Not Available to Industry
Depositor comments: UCSF Case No. SF11-016-2; U.S. Patent Application 13/489,205. GeneArt inserted the synthesized fragment into a pET21a vector.
How to cite: pET21a-Orf2 was a gift from Christopher Voigt (Addgene plasmid # 51191 ; http://n2t.net/addgene:51191 ; RRID:Addgene_51191)
