[The description below was written by a language model from this plasmid's Addgene catalogue record and pLannotate feature annotations shown in this document.]
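Description:
pET21a-Orf2 is a bacterial expression plasmid of about 6.3 kb, built on the pET21a backbone and carrying a synthesized 870 bp coding sequence for Orf2 from Streptomyces griseus. It replicates in E. coli from a ColE1/pMB1-type origin and is selected with ampicillin through the bla (AmpR) gene and its own promoter. The catalogue lists it as high copy, although the annotation also finds the rop gene and the bom mobility region inherited from pBR322; rop normally moderates copy number. An f1 origin is present for single-stranded DNA production, and short tetracycline-resistance fragments flanking the lacI region are non-functional backbone remnants.

The insert sits in the standard pET expression cassette: a T7 promoter followed by a lac operator, the strong T7 gene 10 ribosome binding site, the open reading frame, and a T7 terminator. The plasmid-encoded lacI gene supplies repressor, so transcription requires a host that provides T7 RNA polymerase and is induced with IPTG. The Orf2 coding region itself was not recognised by the automated annotation, but it corresponds to the unannotated span between the ribosome binding site and the terminator. The catalogue describes an N-terminal 6xHis tag. The feature table shows a short His-containing tag fragment just after the start of the reading frame, consistent with this, and also a second His-tag match downstream of the insert, where pET21a normally carries its C-terminal tag. Whether that downstream tag is translated in frame cannot be determined from the record.

The construct comes from a study that mined prokaryotic genomes for repressors to build orthogonal genetic logic gates. This suggests that Orf2 is one of the candidate repressors and that the plasmid serves to express and affinity-purify it, though the record does not state its function explicitly.
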