Features (pLannotate 1.2.2; 19 found; start..end, strand, type, name):
     12..467     +  rep_origin     f1 ori (sequence partly withheld): f1 bacteriophage origin of replication; arrow indicates direction of (+) strand synthesis
    494..598     +  promoter       AmpR promoter: bla
    599..1459    +  CDS            AmpR: β-lactamase; bla; confers resistance to ampicillin, carbenicillin, and related antibiotics
   1630..2218    +  rep_origin     ori: high-copy-number ColE1/pMB1/pBR322/pUC origin of replication
   2404..2546    -  misc_feature   bom: basis of mobility region from pBR322
   2648..2839    -  CDS            rop: Rop protein, which maintains plasmids at low copy number; rop
   2856..3236    +  CDS            YPB1_ECOLX: Protein predicted: Swiss-Prot protein existence level 4. From Escherichia coli.
   3308..3599    -  CDS            TcR (fragment): tetracycline efflux protein; tet; confers resistance to tetracycline
   3614..3635    -  protein_bind   CAP binding site: CAP binding activates transcription in the presence of cAMP. E. coli catabolite activator protein
   3648..4730    -  CDS            lacI: lac repressor; lacI; The lac repressor binds to the lac operator to inhibit transcription in E. coli. This inhibition can be relieved by adding lactose or isopropyl-β-D-thiogalactopyranoside (IPTG).
   4731..4808    -  promoter       lacI promoter: lacI
   4816..5095    -  CDS            TcR (fragment): tetracycline efflux protein; tet; confers resistance to tetracycline
   5117..5135    +  promoter       T7 promoter: promoter for bacteriophage T7 RNA polymerase
   5136..5160    +  protein_bind   lac operator: The lac repressor binds to the lac operator to inhibit transcription in E. coli. This inhibition can be relieved by adding lactose or isopropyl-β-D-thiogalactopyranoside (IPTG). lac repressor encoded by lacI
   5174..5196    +  RBS            RBS: efficient ribosome binding site from bacteriophage T7 gene 10 (Olins and Rangwala, 1989)
   5215..5231    +  CDS            capTEV™ (fragment): composite tag for in vivo biotinylation, TEV protease cleavage, and 6xHis tagging
   6166..6183    +  CDS            9xHis (fragment): 9xHis affinity tag
   6193..6242    +  CDS            SET1 (fragment): solubility-enhancement tag derived from T7 phage gene 10B
   6250..6297    +  terminator     T7 terminator: transcription terminator for bacteriophage T7 RNA polymerase
>Addgene plasmid #51191 | pET21a-Orf2 | depositor full sequence | sequence record 77575 | Full Sequence
TGGCGAATGGG
[124 nt withheld, positions 12-135]
C
[91 nt withheld, positions 137-227]
A
[49 nt withheld, positions 229-277]
CCTTTGACGTTGGAGTCCACGTTCTTT
[37 nt withheld, positions 305-341]
ACCCTATCTCGGTCTATTCTTTTGATTTATAAGGGATTTTGCCGATTTCGGCCTATTGGTTAAAAAATGA
GCTGATTTAACAAAAATTTAACGCGAATTTTAACAAAATATTAACGTTTACAATTTCAGGTGGCACTTTT
CGGGGAAATGTGCGCGGAACCCCTATTTGTTTATTTTTCTAAATACATTCAAATATGTATCCGCTCATGA
GACAATAACCCTGATAAATGCTTCAATAATATTGAAAAAGGAAGAGTATGAGTATTCAACATTTCCGTGT
CGCCCTTATTCCCTTTTTTGCGGCATTTTGCCTTCCTGTTTTTGCTCACCCAGAAACGCTGGTGAAAGTA
AAAGATGCTGAAGATCAGTTGGGTGCACGAGTGGGTTACATCGAACTGGATCTCAACAGCGGTAAGATCC
TTGAGAGTTTTCGCCCCGAAGAACGTTTTCCAATGATGAGCACTTTTAAAGTTCTGCTATGTGGCGCGGT
ATTATCCCGTATTGACGCCGGGCAAGAGCAACTCGGTCGCCGCATACACTATTCTCAGAATGACTTGGTT
GAGTACTCACCAGTCACAGAAAAGCATCTTACGGATGGCATGACAGTAAGAGAATTATGCAGTGCTGCCA
TAACCATGAGTGATAACACTGCGGCCAACTTACTTCTGACAACGATCGGAGGACCGAAGGAGCTAACCGC
TTTTTTGCACAACATGGGGGATCATGTAACTCGCCTTGATCGTTGGGAACCGGAGCTGAATGAAGCCATA
CCAAACGACGAGCGTGACACCACGATGCCTGCAGCAATGGCAACAACGTTGCGCAAACTATTAACTGGCG
AACTACTTACTCTAGCTTCCCGGCAACAATTAATAGACTGGATGGAGGCGGATAAAGTTGCAGGACCACT
TCTGCGCTCGGCCCTTCCGGCTGGCTGGTTTATTGCTGATAAATCTGGAGCCGGTGAGCGTGGGTCTCGC
GGTATCATTGCAGCACTGGGGCCAGATGGTAAGCCCTCCCGTATCGTAGTTATCTACACGACGGGGAGTC
AGGCAACTATGGATGAACGAAATAGACAGATCGCTGAGATAGGTGCCTCACTGATTAAGCATTGGTAACT
GTCAGACCAAGTTTACTCATATATACTTTAGATTGATTTAAAACTTCATTTTTAATTTAAAAGGATCTAG
GTGAAGATCCTTTTTGATAATCTCATGACCAAAATCCCTTAACGTGAGTTTTCGTTCCACTGAGCGTCAG
ACCCCGTAGAAAAGATCAAAGGATCTTCTTGAGATCCTTTTTTTCTGCGCGTAATCTGCTGCTTGCAAAC
AAAAAAACCACCGCTACCAGCGGTGGTTTGTTTGCCGGATCAAGAGCTACCAACTCTTTTTCCGAAGGTA
ACTGGCTTCAGCAGAGCGCAGATACCAAATACTGTCCTTCTAGTGTAGCCGTAGTTAGGCCACCACTTCA
AGAACTCTGTAGCACCGCCTACATACCTCGCTCTGCTAATCCTGTTACCAGTGGCTGCTGCCAGTGGCGA
TAAGTCGTGTCTTACCGGGTTGGACTCAAGACGATAGTTACCGGATAAGGCGCAGCGGTCGGGCTGAACG
GGGGGTTCGTGCACACAGCCCAGCTTGGAGCGAACGACCTACACCGAACTGAGATACCTACAGCGTGAGC
TATGAGAAAGCGCCACGCTTCCCGAAGGGAGAAAGGCGGACAGGTATCCGGTAAGCGGCAGGGTCGGAAC
AGGAGAGCGCACGAGGGAGCTTCCAGGGGGAAACGCCTGGTATCTTTATAGTCCTGTCGGGTTTCGCCAC
CTCTGACTTGAGCGTCGATTTTTGTGATGCTCGTCAGGGGGGCGGAGCCTATGGAAAAACGCCAGCAACG
CGGCCTTTTTACGGTTCCTGGCCTTTTGCTGGCCTTTTGCTCACATGTTCTTTCCTGCGTTATCCCCTGA
TTCTGTGGATAACCGTATTACCGCCTTTGAGTGAGCTGATACCGCTCGCCGCAGCCGAACGACCGAGCGC
AGCGAGTCAGTGAGCGAGGAAGCGGAAGAGCGCCTGATGCGGTATTTTCTCCTTACGCATCTGTGCGGTA
TTTCACACCGCATATATGGTGCACTCTCAGTACAATCTGCTCTGATGCCGCATAGTTAAGCCAGTATACA
CTCCGCTATCGCTACGTGACTGGGTCATGGCTGCGCCCCGACACCCGCCAACACCCGCTGACGCGCCCTG
ACGGGCTTGTCTGCTCCCGGCATCCGCTTACAGACAAGCTGTGACCGTCTCCGGGAGCTGCATGTGTCAG
AGGTTTTCACCGTCATCACCGAAACGCGCGAGGCAGCTGCGGTAAAGCTCATCAGCGTGGTCGTGAAGCG
ATTCACAGATGTCTGCCTGTTCATCCGCGTCCAGCTCGTTGAGTTTCTCCAGAAGCGTTAATGTCTGGCT
TCTGATAAAGCGGGCCATGTTAAGGGCGGTTTTTTCCTGTTTGGTCACTGATGCCTCCGTGTAAGGGGGA
TTTCTGTTCATGGGGGTAATGATACCGATGAAACGAGAGAGGATGCTCACGATACGGGTTACTGATGATG
AACATGCCCGGTTACTGGAACGTTGTGAGGGTAAACAACTGGCGGTATGGATGCGGCGGGACCAGAGAAA
AATCACTCAGGGTCAATGCCAGCGCTTCGTTAATACAGATGTAGGTGTTCCACAGGGTAGCCAGCAGCAT
CCTGCGATGCAGATCCGGAACATAATGGTGCAGGGCGCTGACTTCCGCGTTTCCAGACTTTACGAAACAC
GGAAACCGAAGACCATTCATGTTGTTGCTCAGGTCGCAGACGTTTTGCAGCAGCAGTCGCTTCACGTTCG
CTCGCGTATCGGTGATTCATTCTGCTAACCAGTAAGGCAACCCCGCCAGCCTAGCCGGGTCCTCAACGAC
AGGAGCACGATCATGCGCACCCGTGGGGCCGCCATGCCGGCGATAATGGCCTGCTTCTCGCCGAAACGTT
TGGTGGCGGGACCAGTGACGAAGGCTTGAGCGAGGGCGTGCAAGATTCCGAATACCGCAAGCGACAGGCC
GATCATCGTCGCGCTCCAGCGAAAGCGGTCCTCGCCGAAAATGACCCAGAGCGCTGCCGGCACCTGTCCT
ACGAGTTGCATGATAAAGAAGACAGTCATAAGTGCGGCGACGATAGTCATGCCCCGCGCCCACCGGAAGG
AGCTGACTGGGTTGAAGGCTCTCAAGGGCATCGGTCGAGATCCCGGTGCCTAATGAGTGAGCTAACTTAC
ATTAATTGCGTTGCGCTCACTGCCCGCTTTCCAGTCGGGAAACCTGTCGTGCCAGCTGCATTAATGAATC
GGCCAACGCGCGGGGAGAGGCGGTTTGCGTATTGGGCGCCAGGGTGGTTTTTCTTTTCACCAGTGAGACG
GGCAACAGCTGATTGCCCTTCACCGCCTGGCCCTGAGAGAGTTGCAGCAAGCGGTCCACGCTGGTTTGCC
CCAGCAGGCGAAAATCCTGTTTGATGGTGGTTAACGGCGGGATATAACATGAGCTGTCTTCGGTATCGTC
GTATCCCACTACCGAGATATCCGCACCAACGCGCAGCCCGGACTCGGTAATGGCGCGCATTGCGCCCAGC
GCCATCTGATCGTTGGCAACCAGCATCGCAGTGGGAACGATGCCCTCATTCAGCATTTGCATGGTTTGTT
GAAAACCGGACATGGCACTCCAGTCGCCTTCCCGTTCCGCTATCGGCTGAATTTGATTGCGAGTGAGATA
TTTATGCCAGCCAGCCAGACGCAGACGCGCCGAGACAGAACTTAATGGGCCCGCTAACAGCGCGATTTGC
TGGTGACCCAATGCGACCAGATGCTCCACGCCCAGTCGCGTACCGTCTTCATGGGAGAAAATAATACTGT
TGATGGGTGTCTGGTCAGAGACATCAAGAAATAACGCCGGAACATTAGTGCAGGCAGCTTCCACAGCAAT
GGCATCCTGGTCATCCAGCGGATAGTTAATGATCAGCCCACTGACGCGTTGCGCGAGAAGATTGTGCACC
GCCGCTTTACAGGCTTCGACGCCGCTTCGTTCTACCATCGACACCACCACGCTGGCACCCAGTTGATCGG
CGCGAGATTTAATCGCCGCGACAATTTGCGACGGCGCGTGCAGGGCCAGACTGGAGGTGGCAACGCCAAT
CAGCAACGACTGTTTGCCCGCCAGTTGTTGTGCCACGCGGTTGGGAATGTAATTCAGCTCCGCCATCGCC
GCTTCCACTTTTTCCCGCGTTTTCGCAGAAACGTGGCTGGCCTGGTTCACCACGCGGGAAACGGTCTGAT
AAGAGACACCGGCATACTCTGCGACATCGTATAACGTTACTGGTTTCACATTCACCACCCTGAATTGACT
CTCTTCCGGGCGCTATCATGCCATACCGCGAAAGGTTTTGCGCCATTCGATGGTGTCCGGGATCTCGACG
CTCTCCCTTATGCGACTCCTGCATTAGGAAGCAGCCCAGTAGTAGGTTGAGGCCGTTGAGCACCGCCGCC
GCAAGGAATGGTGCATGCAAGGAGATGGCGCCCAACAGTCCCCCGGCCACGGGGCCTGCCACCATACCCA
CGCCGAAACAAGCGCTCATGAGCCCGAAGTGGCGAGCCCGATCTTCCCCATCGGTGATGTCGGCGATATA
GGCGCCAGCAACCGCACCTGTGGCGCCGGTGATGCCGGCCACGATGCGTCCGGCGTAGAGGATCGAGATC
TCGATCCCGCGAAATTAATACGACTCACTATAGGGGAATTGTGAGCGGATAACAATTCCCCTCTAGAATA
ATTTTGTTTAACTTTAAGAAGGAGATATACCATGGGCAGCAGCCATCATCATCATCATCACAGCAGCGGC
CTGGAAGTTCTGTTCCAGGGGCCCCATATGCAGCAGCAGCATGAAGTTGCAGCACGTGTTCGTCGTGTTA
TTGATGCAGCCGGTGTTAGCGCACGTGAATTTGCACGTCGTATTGTTATTGATCGTCGTAGCAGTCCGGG
TCCGAGCACCGCACCGGGTGCAAGTCCGCCTCCGAATTGGCCTGGTAGCCGTACACCGGCAGCATGGACC
TGGGATGGTTGTAGCGGTCTGCGTCCGGTTCGTCGTCGTCGTAGCACCGTTCGTAGCCCGAGCGCACCTC
GTCTGCCTCCGGCAAGCACCGAAGGTGGTCGTCCGCTGCAGATTGTTCGTGAAACCGTTCGTCTGATTGC
AGAACGTGGTTTTCATGCAGTTCGTGTTGCAGATATTGCAGCAGCATGTCATACCAGCACCGCAGCAATT
CATTATCATTTTCCGGGTCGTGATGAACTGCTGGAAGCAGCAGTTCGTTGGTGTATGGATGAAGATACCC
GTCGTCGTGCAGATGCAACCGCAGGCGCACGTCATGCCGGTGATGAGCTGCGTCTGCTGATTGAACTGCA
GACACCGCGTACCGAACAGCAGCGTCGTCAGTGGTGTGTTTGGCTGGATCTGTGGGCAGAAGCAGCACGT
AGCACCACCGTTGGTCAGCTGCATGTTGAATATTATCGTCAGTGGCGTGGCACCGTTGCAGATGTTATTC
GTCGTGGTGTTGGTCAGGGTGTTTTTCGTCCGGTTGATGCAGATGGTGCAGCACTGACCCTGACCGCACT
GATTGATGGTCTGGCAAGCCAGGTTCTGGCAACCGCTCCGGGTCATCCGGGTACAGGTGCACAGACCATG
CATGATGCACTGATTGCACATGTTAGCGCATGTCTGGCAGCACCGGCAGCAGATTAAGGATCCAAGCTTG
CGGCCGCACTCGAGCACCACCACCACCACCACTGAGATCCGGCTGCTAACAAAGCCCGAAAGGAAGCTGA
GTTGGCTGCTGCCACCGCTGAGCAATAACTAGCATAACCCCTTGGGGCCTCTAAACGGGTCTTGAGGGGT
TTTTTGCTGAAAGGAGGAACTATATCCGGAT
