>Addgene plasmid #51191 | pET21a-Orf2 | depositor partial sequence | sequence record 77576 | repressor ORF
ATGCAGCAGCAGCATGAAGTTGCAGCACGTGTTCGTCGTGTTATTGATGCAGCCGGTGTTAGCGCACGTG
AATTTGCACGTCGTATTGTTATTGATCGTCGTAGCAGTCCGGGTCCGAGCACCGCACCGGGTGCAAGTCC
GCCTCCGAATTGGCCTGGTAGCCGTACACCGGCAGCATGGACCTGGGATGGTTGTAGCGGTCTGCGTCCG
GTTCGTCGTCGTCGTAGCACCGTTCGTAGCCCGAGCGCACCTCGTCTGCCTCCGGCAAGCACCGAAGGTG
GTCGTCCGCTGCAGATTGTTCGTGAAACCGTTCGTCTGATTGCAGAACGTGGTTTTCATGCAGTTCGTGT
TGCAGATATTGCAGCAGCATGTCATACCAGCACCGCAGCAATTCATTATCATTTTCCGGGTCGTGATGAA
CTGCTGGAAGCAGCAGTTCGTTGGTGTATGGATGAAGATACCCGTCGTCGTGCAGATGCAACCGCAGGCG
CACGTCATGCCGGTGATGAGCTGCGTCTGCTGATTGAACTGCAGACACCGCGTACCGAACAGCAGCGTCG
TCAGTGGTGTGTTTGGCTGGATCTGTGGGCAGAAGCAGCACGTAGCACCACCGTTGGTCAGCTGCATGTT
GAATATTATCGTCAGTGGCGTGGCACCGTTGCAGATGTTATTCGTCGTGGTGTTGGTCAGGGTGTTTTTC
GTCCGGTTGATGCAGATGGTGCAGCACTGACCCTGACCGCACTGATTGATGGTCTGGCAAGCCAGGTTCT
GGCAACCGCTCCGGGTCATCCGGGTACAGGTGCACAGACCATGCATGATGCACTGATTGCACATGTTAGC
GCATGTCTGGCAGCACCGGCAGCAGATTAA
