>Addgene plasmid #51191 | pET21a-Orf2 | addgene partial sequence | sequence record 80168 | pBRrevBam 5'-GGTGATGTCGGCGATATAGG-3'
GGCCACGATGCGTCCGGCGTAGAGGATCGAGATCTCGATCCCGCGAAATTAATACGACTCACTATAGGGG
AATTGTGAGCGGATAACAATTCCCCTCTAGAAATAATTTTGTTTAACTTTAAGAAGGAGATATACCATGG
GCAGCAGCCATCATCATCATCATCACAGCAGCGGCCTGGAAGTTCTGTTCCAGGGGCCCCATATGCAGCA
GCAGCATGAAGTTGCAGCACGTGTTCGTCGTGTTATTGATGCAGCCGGTGTTAGCGCACGTGAATTTGCA
CGTCGTATTGTTATTGATCGTCGTAGCAGTCCGGGTCCGAGCACCGCACCGGGTGCAAGTCCGCCTCCGA
ATTGGCCTGGTAGCCGTACACCGGCAGCATGGACCTGGGATGGTTGTAGCGGTCTGCGTCCGGTTCGTCG
TCGTCGTAGCACCGTTCGTAGCCCGAGCGCACCTCGTCTGCCTCCGGCAAGCACCGAAGGTGGTCGTCCG
CTGCAGATTGTTCGTGAAACCGTTCGTCTGATTGCAGAACGTGGTTTTCATGCAGTTCGTGTTGCAGATA
TTGCAGCAGCATGTCATACCAGCACCGCAGCAATTCATTATCATTTTCCGGGTCGTGATGAACTGCTGGA
AGCAGCAGTTCGTTGGTGTATGGATGAAGATACCCGTCGTCGTGCAGATGCAACCGCAGGCGCACGTCAT
GCCGGTGATGAGCTGCGTCTGCTGATTGAACTGCA
